>Addgene plasmid #161938 | IBMc050 | depositor full sequence | sequence record 314117 | IBMc050 sequence 4567 bps
ACCAATGCTTAATCAGTGAGGCACCTATCTCAGCGATCTGTCTATTTCGTTCATCCATAGTTGCCTGACT
CCCCGTCGTGTAGATAACTACGATACGGGAGGGCTTACCATCTGGCCCCAGTGCTGCAATGATACCGCGA
GACCCACGCTCACCGGCTCCAGATTTATCAGCAATAAACCAGCCAGCCGGAAGGGCCGAGCGCAGAAGTG
GTCCTGCAACTTTATCCGCCTCCATCCAGTCTATTAATTGTTGCCGGGAAGCTAGAGTAAGTAGTTCGCC
AGTTAATAGTTTGCGCAACGTTGTTGCCATTGCTACAGGCATCGTGGTGTCACGCTCGTCGTTTGGTATG
GCTTCATTCAGCTCCGGTTCCCAACGATCAAGGCGAGTTACATGATCCCCCATGTTGTGCAAAAAAGCGG
TTAGCTCCTTCGGTCCTCCGATCGTTGTCAGAAGTAAGTTGGCCGCAGTGTTATCACTCATGGTTATGGC
AGCACTGCATAATTCTCTTACTGTCATGCCATCCGTAAGATGCTTTTCTGTGACTGGTGAGTACTCAACC
AAGTCATTCTGAGAATAGTGTATGCGGCGACCGAGTTGCTCTTGCCCGGCGTCAATACGGGATAATACCG
CGCCACATAGCAGAACTTTAAAAGTGCTCATCATTGGAAAACGTTCTTCGGGGCGAAAACTCTCAAGGAT
CTTACCGCTGTTGAGATCCAGTTCGATATAACCCACTCGTGCACCCAACTGATCTTCAGCATCTTTTACT
TTCACCAGCGTTTCTGGGTGAGCAAAAACAGGAAGGCAAAATGCCGCAAAAAAGGGAATAAGGGCGACAC
GGAAATGTTGAATACTCATACTCTTCCTTTTTCAATATTATTGAAGCATTTATCAGGGTTATTGTCTCAT
GAGCGGATACATATTTGAATGTATTTAGAAAAATAAACAAATAGGGGTTCCGCGCACATTTCCCCGAAAA
GTGCCACCTGACGTCTAAGAAACCATTATTATCATGACATTAACCTATAAAAATAGGCGTATCACGAGGC
AGAATTTCAGATAAAAAAAATCCTTAGCTTTCGCTAAGGATGATTTCTGGAATTCGCGGCCGCTTCTAGA
GGAAGACGCTGGATGCATCTCGGGAGATAGTTTGATCAGCTTGGCGAGCACAGGGAAAAGAGTTCCTATT
AAGGATTTGTTAGGCGAAAAAGATTTTGAAATATGGGCAATTAATGAACAGACGATGAAGCTGGAATCAG
CTAAAGTTAGTCGTGTATTTTGTACCGGCAAAAAGCTAGTCTATACTCTAAAAACTCGACTAGGTAGAAC
TATCAAGGCAACAGCAAATCATAGATTTTTAACTATTGATGGTTGGAAAAGATTAGATGAGCTATCTTTA
AAAGAGCATATTGCTCTACCCCGTAAACTAGAATAATACTAGAGTTGAGAAGAGAAAAGAAAACCGCCGA
TCCTGTCCACCGCATTACTGCAAGGTAGTGGACAAGACCGGCGGTCTTAAGTTTTTTGGCTGAATACTAG
AGCCTTTGGTCGAAAAAAAAAGCCCGCACTGTCAGGTGCGGGCTTTTTTCTGTGTTTCCTACTAGAGCAA
GCGAGCTCGATATCAAATTACGCCCCGCCCTGCCACTCATCGCAGTACTGTTGTAATTCATTAAGCATTC
TGCCGACATGGAAGCCATCACAAACGGCATGATGAACCTGAATCGCCAGCGGCATCAGCACCTTGTCGCC
TTGCGTATAATATTTGCCCATGGTGAAAACGGGGGCGAAGAAGTTGTCCATATTGGCCACGTTTAAATCA
AAACTGGTGAAACTCACCCAGGGATTGGCTGAAACGAAAAACATATTCTCAATAAACCCTTTAGGGAAAT
AGGCCAGGTTTTCACCGTAACACGCCACATCTTGCGAATATATGTGTAGAAACTGCCGGAAATCGTCGTG
GTATTCACTCCAGAGCGATGAAAACGTTTCAGTTTGCTCATGGAAAACGGTGTAACAAGGGTGAACACTA
TCCCATATCACCAGCTCACCGTCTTTCATTGCCATACGAAATTCCGGATGAGCATTCATCAGGCGGGCAA
GAATGTGAATAAAGGCCGGATAAAACTTGTGCTTATTTTTCTTTACGGTCTTTAAAAAGGCCGTAATATC
CAGCTGAACGGTCTGGTTATAGGTACATTGAGCAACTGACTGAAATGCCTCAAAATGTTCTTTACGATGC
CATTGGGATATATCAACGGTGGTATATCCAGTGATTTTTTTCTCCATTTTAGCTTCCTTAGCTCCTGAAA
ATCTCGATAACTCAAAAAATACGCCCGGTAGTGATCTTATTTCATTATGGTGAAAGTTGGAACCTCTTAC
GTGCCTACTAGAGGGACCAAAACGAAAAAAGACGCTTTTCAGCGTCTTATTGTTCGTCTTTGGTACCGAG
CTCTAGTAGTGATCTACACTAGCACTATCAGTGTTATTAATTTTTAAAGTATGGGCAATCAATTGCTCCT
GTTAAAATTGCTTTAGAAATACTTTGGCAGCGGTTTGTTGTATTGAGTTTCATTTGCGCATTGGTTAAAT
GGAAAGTGACAGTACGCTCACTGCAACCTAATATTTTTGAAATATCCCAAGAGCTTTTTCCTTCGCATGC
CCACGCTAAACATTCTTTTTCTCTTTTGGTTAAATCGTTGTTTGATTTATTATTTGCTATATTTATTTTT
CGATAATTATCAACTAGAGAAGGAACAATTAATGGTATGTTCATACACGCATGTAAAAATAAACTATCTA
TATAGTTGTCTTTTTCTGAATGTGCAAAACTAAGCATTCCGAAGCCATTGTTAGCCGTATGAATAGGGAA
ACTAAACCCAGTGATAAGACCTGATGTTTTCGCTTCTTTAATTACATTTGGAGATTTTTTATTTACAGCA
TTGTTTTCAAATATATTCCAATTAATTGGTGAATGATTGGAGTTAGAATAATCTACTATAGGATCATATT
TTATTAAATTAGCGTCATCATAATATTGCCTCCATTTTTTAGGGTAATTATCTAGGATTGAAATATCAGA
TTTAACCATAGAATGAGGATAAATGATCGCGAGTAAATAATATTCACAATGTACCATTTTAGTCATATCA
GATAAGCATTGATTAATATCATTATTGCTTCTACAAGCTTTAATTTTATTAATTATTCTGTATGTGTCGT
CGGCATTTATGTTTTTCATCTAGTATTTCTCCTCTTTAATCTCTAGTAGCTAGCACAATCCCTAGGACTG
AGCTAGCTGTCAATCACACTGGCTCACCTTCGGGTGGGCCTTTCTGCGTTTATATACTAGACACCTGTAG
GATCGTACAGGTTTACGCAAGAAAATGGTTTGTTACTTTCGAATAATACTAGAGTCACACAGGAAAGTAC
TAGATGAGCTCCTCTTTACAATTGGCACCAGAAATAGAAAAGTTGCCTCAGAGTGATATTTACTGGGACC
CCATCGTTTCTATTACGGAGACTGGAGTCGAAGAGGTTTTTGATTTGACTGTGCCAGGACTACGTAACTT
TGTCGCCAATGACATCATTGTACATAACTCAAGAAGAGCTACTAGTAGCGGCCGCTGCAGGCTTCCTCGC
TCACTGACTCGCTGCGCTCGGTCGTTCGGCTGCGGCGAGCGGTATCAGCTCACTCAAAGGCGGTAATACG
GTTATCCACAGAATCAGGGGATAACGCAGGAAAGAACATGTGAGCAAAAGGCCAGCAAAAGGCCAGGAAC
CGTAAAAAGGCCGCGTTGCTGGCGTTTTTCCACAGGCTCCGCCCCCCTGACGAGCATCACAAAAATCGAC
GCTCAAGTCAGAGGTGGCGAAACCCGACAGGACTATAAAGATACCAGGCGTTTCCCCCTGGAAGCTCCCT
CGTGCGCTCTCCTGTTCCGACCCTGCCGCTTACCGGATACCTGTCCGCCTTTCTCCCTTCGGGAAGCGTG
GCGCTTTCTCATAGCTCACGCTGTAGGTATCTCAGTTCGGTGTAGGTCGTTCGCTCCAAGCTGGGCTGTG
TGCACGAACCCCCCGTTCAGCCCGACCGCTGCGCCTTATCCGGTAACTATCGTCTTGAGTCCAACCCGGT
AAGACACGACTTATCGCCACTGGCAGCAGCCACTGGTAACAGGATTAGCAGAGCGAGGTATGTAGGCGGT
GCTACAGAGTTCTTGAAGTGGTGGCCTAACTACGGCTACACTAGAAGAACAGTATTTGGTATCTGCGCTC
TGCTGAAGCCAGTTACCTTCGGAAAAAGAGTTGGTAGCTCTTGATCCGGCAAACAAACCACCGCTGGTAG
CGGTGGTTTTTTTGTTTGCAAGCAGCAGATTACGCGCAGAAAAAAAGGATCTCAAGAAGATCCTTTGATC
TTTTCTACGGGGTCTGACGCTCAGTGGAACGAAAACTCACGTTAAGGGATTTTGGTCATGAGATTATCAA
AAAGGATCTTCACCTAGATCCTTTTAAATTAAAAATGAAGTTTTAAATCAATCTAAAGTATATATGAGTA
AACTTGGTCTGACAGTT
Features (pLannotate 1.2.2; 14 found; start..end, strand, type, name):
    860..964     -  promoter       AmpR promoter: bla
   1054..1097    -  terminator     bacterial terminator: putative bacterial transcription terminator
   1100..1121    +  misc_feature   BioBrick prefix: BioBrick prefix for parts that do not start with "ATG"
   1101..1433    +  CDS            dnaB (fragment): DNAB_SYNY3 - Experimental evidence at protein level: Swiss-Prot protein existence level 1. Participates in initiation and elongation during chromosome replication; it exhibits DNA-dependent ATPase activity. From Synechocystis sp. (strain PCC 6803 / Kazusa).
   1552..1622    -  ncRNA          Thr leader (fragment): Accession: RF00506 - Threonine operon leader
   1631..2287    -  CDS            cat: CAT_ECOLX - Experimental evidence at protein level: Swiss-Prot protein existence level 1. This enzyme is an effector of chloramphenicol resistance in bacteria. From Escherichia coli. This protein is used as a marker in many commonly used cloning vectors, such as pACYC184.
   2288..2385    -  promoter       cat promoter: promoter of the E. coli cat gene encoding chloramphenicol acetyltransferase
   2490..3239    -  CDS            luxR: LUXR_ALIFS - Experimental evidence at protein level: Swiss-Prot protein existence level 1. Transcriptional activator of the bioluminescence operon. Binds to the OHHL autoinducer. From Aliivibrio fischeri (Vibrio fischeri).
   3281..3303    -  promoter       J23119(SpeI) promoter (fragment): bacterial promoter (Registry of Standard Biological Parts BBa J23119) modified to end with an SpeI site
   3311..3338    +  terminator     T7Te terminator: phage T7 early transcription terminator
   3455..3601    +  CDS            dnaB (fragment): DNAB_SYNY3 - Experimental evidence at protein level: Swiss-Prot protein existence level 1. Participates in initiation and elongation during chromosome replication; it exhibits DNA-dependent ATPase activity. From Synechocystis sp. (strain PCC 6803 / Kazusa).
   3610..3630    +  misc_feature   BioBrick suffix: universal suffix for all parts
   3807..4395    -  rep_origin     ori: high-copy-number ColE1/pMB1/pBR322/pUC origin of replication
   4566..859     -  CDS            AmpR (across the origin): β-lactamase; bla; confers resistance to ampicillin, carbenicillin, and related antibiotics
