>Addgene plasmid #161938 | IBMc050 | addgene full sequence | sequence record 327548 | Addgene NGS Result
ACCAATGCTTAATCAGTGAGGCACCTATCTCAGCGATCTGTCTATTTCGTTCATCCATAGTTGCCTGACT
CCCCGTCGTGTAGATAACTACGATACGGGAGGGCTTACCATCTGGCCCCAGTGCTGCAATGATACCGCGA
GACCCACGCTCACCGGCTCCAGATTTATCAGCAATAAACCAGCCAGCCGGAAGGGCCGAGCGCAGAAGTG
GTCCTGCAACTTTATCCGCCTCCATCCAGTCTATTAATTGTTGCCGGGAAGCTAGAGTAAGTAGTTCGCC
AGTTAATAGTTTGCGCAACGTTGTTGCCATTGCTACAGGCATCGTGGTGTCACGCTCGTCGTTTGGTATG
GCTTCATTCAGCTCCGGTTCCCAACGATCAAGGCGAGTTACATGATCCCCCATGTTGTGCAAAAAAGCGG
TTAGCTCCTTCGGTCCTCCGATCGTTGTCAGAAGTAAGTTGGCCGCAGTGTTATCACTCATGGTTATGGC
AGCACTGCATAATTCTCTTACTGTCATGCCATCCGTAAGATGCTTTTCTGTGACTGGTGAGTACTCAACC
AAGTCATTCTGAGAATAGTGTATGCGGCGACCGAGTTGCTCTTGCCCGGCGTCAATACGGGATAATACCG
CGCCACATAGCAGAACTTTAAAAGTGCTCATCATTGGAAAACGTTCTTCGGGGCGAAAACTCTCAAGGAT
CTTACCGCTGTTGAGATCCAGTTCGATGTAACCCACTCGTGCACCCAACTGATCTTCAGCATCTTTTACT
TTCACCAGCGTTTCTGGGTGAGCAAAAACAGGAAGGCAAAATGCCGCAAAAAAGGGAATAAGGGCGACAC
GGAAATGTTGAATACTCATACTCTTCCTTTTTCAATATTATTGAAGCATTTATCAGGGTTATTGTCTCAT
GAGCGGATACATATTTGAATGTATTTAGAAAAATAAACAAATAGGGGTTCCGCGCACATTTCCCCGAAAA
GTGCCACCTGACGTCTAAGAAACCATTATTATCATGACATTAACCTATAAAAATAGGCGTATCACGAGGC
AGAATTTCAGATAAAAAAAATCCTTAGCTTTCGCTAAGGATGATTTCTGGAATTCGCGGCCGCTTCTAGA
GGAAGACGCTGGATGCATCTCGGGAGATAGTTTGATCAGCTTGGCGAGCACAGGGAAAAGAGTTCCTATT
AAGGATTTGTTAGGCGAAAAAGATTTTGAAATATGGGCAATTAATGAACAGACGATGAAGCTGGAATCAG
CTAAAGTTAGTCGTGTATTTTGTACCGGCAAAAAGCTAGTCTATACTCTAAAAACTCGACTAGGTAGAAC
TATCAAGGCAACAGCAAATCATAGATTTTTAACTATTGATGGTTGGAAAAGATTAGATGAGCTATCTTTA
AAAGAGCATATTGCTCTACCCCGTAAACTAGAATAATACTAGAGTTGAGAAGAGAAAAGAAAACCGCCGA
TCCTGTCCACCGCATTACTGCAAGGTAGTGGACAAGACCGGCGGTCTTAAGTTTTTTGGCTGAATACTAG
AGCCTTTGGTCGAAAAAAAAAGCCCGCACTGTCAGGTGCGGGCTTTTTTCTGTGTTTCCTACTAGAGCAA
GCGAGCTCGATATCAAATTACGCCCCGCCCTGCCACTCATCGCAGTACTGTTGTAATTCATTAAGCATTC
TGCCGACATGGAAGCCATCACAAACGGCATGATGAACCTGAATCGCCAGCGGCATCAGCACCTTGTCGCC
TTGCGTATAATATTTGCCCATGGTGAAAACGGGGGCGAAGAAGTTGTCCATATTGGCCACGTTTAAATCA
AAACTGGTGAAACTCACCCAGGGATTGGCTGAAACGAAAAACATATTCTCAATAAACCCTTTAGGGAAAT
AGGCCAGGTTTTCACCGTAACACGCCACATCTTGCGAATATATGTGTAGAAACTGCCGGAAATCGTCGTG
GTATTCACTCCAGAGCGATGAAAACGTTTCAGTTTGCTCATGGAAAACGGTGTAACAAGGGTGAACACTA
TCCCATATCACCAGCTCACCGTCTTTCATTGCCATACGAAATTCCGGATGAGCATTCATCAGGCGGGCAA
GAATGTGAATAAAGGCCGGATAAAACTTGTGCTTATTTTTCTTTACGGTCTTTAAAAAGGCCGTAATATC
CAGCTGAACGGTCTGGTTATAGGTACATTGAGCAACTGACTGAAATGCCTCAAAATGTTCTTTACGATGC
CATTGGGATATATCAACGGTGGTATATCCAGTGATTTTTTTCTCCATTTTAGCTTCCTTAGCTCCTGAAA
ATCTCGATAACTCAAAAAATACGCCCGGTAGTGATCTTATTTCATTATGGTGAAAGTTGGAACCTCTTAC
GTGCCTACTAGAGGGACCAAAACGAAAAAAGACGCTTTTCAGCGTCTTATTGTTCGTCTTTGGTACCGAG
CTCTAGTAGTGATCTACACTAGCACTATCAGTGTTATTAATTTTTAAAGTATGGGCAATCAATTGCTCCT
GTTAAAATTGCTTTAGAAATACTTTGGCAGCGGTTTGTTGTATTGAGTTTCATTTGCGCATTGGTTAAAT
GGAAAGTGACAGTACGCTCACTGCAACCTAATATTTTTGAAATATCCCAAGAGCTTTTTCCTTCGCATGC
CCACGCTAAACATTCTTTTTCTCTTTTGGTTAAATCGTTGTTTGATTTATTATTTGCTATATTTATTTTT
CGATAATTATCAACTAGAGAAGGAACAATTAATGGTATGTTCATACACGCATGTAAAAATAAACTATCTA
TATAGTTGTCTTTTTCTGAATGTGCAAAACTAAGCATTCCGAAGCCATTGTTAGCCGTATGAATAGGGAA
ACTAAACCCAGTGATAAGACCTGATGTTTTCGCTTCTTTAATTACATTTGGAGATTTTTTATTTACAGCA
TTGTTTTCAAATATATTCCAATTAATTGGTGAATGATTGGAGTTAGAATAATCTACTATAGGATCATATT
TTATTAAATTAGCGTCATCATAATATTGCCTCCATTTTTTAGGGTAATTATCTAGGATTGAAATATCAGA
TTTAACCATAGAATGAGGATAAATGATCGCGAGTAAATAATATTCACAATGTACCATTTTAGTCATATCA
GATAAGCATTGATTAATATCATTATTGCTTCTACAAGCTTTAATTTTATTAATTATTCTGTATGTGTCGT
CGGCATTTATGTTTTTCATCTAGTATTTCTCCTCTTTAATCTCTAGTAGCTAGCACAATCCCTAGGACTG
AGCTAGCTGTCAATCACACTGGCTCACCTTCGGGTGGGCCTTTCTGCGTTTATATACTAGACACCTGTAG
GATCGTACAGGTTTACGCAAGAAAATGGTTTGTTACTTTCGAATAATACTAGAGTCACACAGGAAAGTAC
TAGATGAGCTCCTCTTTACAATTGGCACCAGAAATAGAAAAGTTGCCTCAGAGTGATATTTACTGGGACC
CCATCGTTTCTATTACGGAGACTGGAGTCGAAGAGGTTTTTGATTTGACTGTGCCAGGACTACGTAACTT
TGTCGCCAATGACATCATTGTACATAACTCAAGAAGAGCTACTAGTAGCGGCCGCTGCAGGCTTCCTCGC
TCACTGACTCGCTGCGCTCGGTCGTTCGGCTGCGGCGAGCGGTATCAGCTCACTCAAAGGCGGTAATACG
GTTATCCACAGAATCAGGGGATAACGCAGGAAAGAACATGTGAGCAAAAGGCCAGCAAAAGGCCAGGAAC
CGTAAAAAGGCCGCGTTGCTGGCGTTTTTCCACAGGCTCCGCCCCCCTGACGAGCATCACAAAAATCGAC
GCTCAAGTCAGAGGTGGCGAAACCCGACAGGACTATAAAGATACCAGGCGTTTCCCCCTGGAAGCTCCCT
CGTGCGCTCTCCTGTTCCGACCCTGCCGCTTACCGGATACCTGTCCGCCTTTCTCCCTTCGGGAAGCGTG
GCGCTTTCTCATAGCTCACGCTGTAGGTATCTCAGTTCGGTGTAGGTCGTTCGCTCCAAGCTGGGCTGTG
TGCACGAACCCCCCGTTCAGCCCGACCGCTGCGCCTTATCCGGTAACTATCGTCTTGAGTCCAACCCGGT
AAGACACGACTTATCGCCACTGGCAGCAGCCACTGGTAACAGGATTAGCAGAGCGAGGTATGTAGGCGGT
GCTACAGAGTTCTTGAAGTGGTGGCCTAACTACGGCTACACTAGAAGAACAGTATTTGGTATCTGCGCTC
TGCTGAAGCCAGTTACCTTCGGAAAAAGAGTTGGTAGCTCTTGATCCGGCAAACAAACCACCGCTGGTAG
CGGTGGTTTTTTTGTTTGCAAGCAGCAGATTACGCGCAGAAAAAAAGGATCTCAAGAAGATCCTTTGATC
TTTTCTACGGGGTCTGACGCTCAGTGGAAAGAAAACTCACGTTAAGGGATTTTGGTCATGAGATTATCAA
AAAGGATCTTCACCTAGATCCTTTTAAATTAAAAATGAAGTTTTAAATCAATCTAAAGTATATATGAGTA
AACTTGGTCTGACAGTT
Features (pLannotate 1.2.2; 14 found; start..end, strand, type, name):
    860..964     -  promoter       AmpR promoter: bla
   1054..1097    -  terminator     bacterial terminator: putative bacterial transcription terminator
   1100..1121    +  misc_feature   BioBrick prefix: BioBrick prefix for parts that do not start with "ATG"
   1101..1433    +  CDS            dnaB (fragment): DNAB_SYNY3 - Experimental evidence at protein level: Swiss-Prot protein existence level 1. Participates in initiation and elongation during chromosome replication; it exhibits DNA-dependent ATPase activity. From Synechocystis sp. (strain PCC 6803 / Kazusa).
   1552..1622    -  ncRNA          Thr leader (fragment): Accession: RF00506 - Threonine operon leader
   1631..2287    -  CDS            cat: CAT_ECOLX - Experimental evidence at protein level: Swiss-Prot protein existence level 1. This enzyme is an effector of chloramphenicol resistance in bacteria. From Escherichia coli. This protein is used as a marker in many commonly used cloning vectors, such as pACYC184.
   2288..2385    -  promoter       cat promoter: promoter of the E. coli cat gene encoding chloramphenicol acetyltransferase
   2490..3239    -  CDS            luxR: LUXR_ALIFS - Experimental evidence at protein level: Swiss-Prot protein existence level 1. Transcriptional activator of the bioluminescence operon. Binds to the OHHL autoinducer. From Aliivibrio fischeri (Vibrio fischeri).
   3281..3303    -  promoter       J23119(SpeI) promoter (fragment): bacterial promoter (Registry of Standard Biological Parts BBa J23119) modified to end with an SpeI site
   3311..3338    +  terminator     T7Te terminator: phage T7 early transcription terminator
   3455..3601    +  CDS            dnaB (fragment): DNAB_SYNY3 - Experimental evidence at protein level: Swiss-Prot protein existence level 1. Participates in initiation and elongation during chromosome replication; it exhibits DNA-dependent ATPase activity. From Synechocystis sp. (strain PCC 6803 / Kazusa).
   3610..3630    +  misc_feature   BioBrick suffix: universal suffix for all parts
   3807..4395    -  rep_origin     ori: high-copy-number ColE1/pMB1/pBR322/pUC origin of replication
   4566..859     -  CDS            AmpR (across the origin): β-lactamase; bla; confers resistance to ampicillin, carbenicillin, and related antibiotics
