[The description below was written by a language model from this plasmid's Addgene catalogue record and pLannotate feature annotations shown in this document.]
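Description:
IBMc050 is a high-copy bacterial plasmid built on the BioBrick backbone pSB1A3. It serves as a donor of a Golden Gate "substitution insert" for the intein-bisection mapping (IBM) workflow, using the M86 split intein. It replicates in E. coli from a ColE1/pUC-type origin and carries two resistance markers: the backbone β-lactamase gene (ampicillin) and a chloramphenicol acetyltransferase gene with its own cat promoter that lies inside the insert itself. The record describes the insert as synthetic and assembled by Gibson cloning.

The payload sits between the BioBrick prefix and suffix and, according to its name, is flanked by BbsI and SapI type IIS sites so that it can be excised and placed into a target coding sequence. At its two ends are fragments annotated as Synechocystis DnaB. These correspond to the N- and C-terminal halves of M86, an engineered DnaB-derived intein. Between them the feature table shows the reverse-oriented cat cassette, a luxR gene driven by a J23119-type constitutive promoter, and a T7Te terminator. The Plux2 promoter and B32 element (presumably a ribosome binding site) named in the catalogue entry would lie just upstream of the C-terminal intein half, although they are not annotated.

Inserted into a gene, this cassette would split the protein into an N-lobe fused to M86N and a C-lobe fused to M86C. The C-lobe would be transcribed separately from the LuxR/acyl-homoserine-lactone-responsive Plux2 promoter, and intein trans-splicing would rejoin the two lobes. The internal chloramphenicol marker allows selection of successful insertions. The associated work applies the approach to building split-protein Boolean logic gates and reducing basal activity.
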