Addgene plasmid #161938: IBMc050
Purpose: Carries Golden Gate substitution insert for IBM with M86 intein. Plux2 as C-lobe promoter
Depositing lab: Baojun Wang. Depositing organization: University of Edinburgh. Publication: A systematic approach to inserting split inteins for Boolean logic gate engineering and basal activity reduction. Ho TYH, Shao A, Lu Z, Savilahti H, Menolascina F, Wang L, Dalchau N, Wang B. Nat Commun. 2021 Apr 13;12(1):2200. doi: 10.1038/s41467-021-22404-9. PubMed 33850130.
Backbone
  Vector backbone: pSB1A3
  Backbone manufacturer: BioBrick
  Vector type: Bacterial Expression
Growth in bacteria
  Bacterial resistance: Chloramphenicol and Ampicillin, 25 & 100 μg/mL
  Growth temperature: 37°C
  Growth strain: DH5alpha
  Copy number: High Copy
Gene/Insert
  Gene/Insert name: pSB1A3-BbsI-M86N-cat-Plux2-B32-M86C-SapI
  Species: Synthetic
  Promoter: Plux2
  Cloning method: Gibson Cloning
  Sequencing primers: 5′ VF2 - TGCCACCTGACGTCTAAGAA; 3′ VR - ATTACCGCCTTTGAGTGAGC
Terms and licenses: Academic/Nonprofit Terms; Industry Terms: Not Available to Industry
How to cite: IBMc050 was a gift from Baojun Wang (Addgene plasmid # 161938 ; http://n2t.net/addgene:161938 ; RRID:Addgene_161938)
